Addgene plasmid #46790: pFA3
Purpose: To express ATPase inactive Fun30 in budding yeast
Depositing lab: Patrick Varga-Weisz. Depositing organization: Babraham Institute. Publication: The SNF2-family member Fun30 promotes gene silencing in heterochromatic loci. Neves-Costa A, Will WR, Vetter AT, Miller JR, Varga-Weisz P. PLoS One. 2009 Dec 1;4(12):e8111. doi: 10.1371/journal.pone.0008111. PubMed 19956593.
Backbone
  Vector backbone: pYES2.1/V5-His/lacZ
  Backbone manufacturer: Invitrogen
  Backbone size w/o insert (bp): 8964
  Total vector size (bp): 12690
  Modifications to backbone: The vector used for galactose-induced yeast expression of C-terminal double tagged (V5 and 6xHis) proteins was the pYES2.1/V5-His-TOPO (Invitrogen) and cloning was according to the manufacturer’s specifications. The identity of the cloned material was confirmed by restriction digestion analysis and DNA sequencing. PFA3 contains the ATPase-inactive version of Fun30, which carries a point mutation in the ATPase domain (Corona et al, 1999) that replaces lysine at position 603 (AAA) by arginine (AGA). The point mutation was introduced with the kit QuickChange XL Site-Directed Mutagenesis (Stratagene), according to the manufacturer’s specifications. The template was PFA1 and the primers were Mut forward (CGACATGGGTCTAGGTAGAACATGTCAAGTCATTTC) and Mut reverse (GAAATGACTTGACATGTTCTACCTAGACCCATGTCG).
  Vector type: Yeast Expression
  Selectable markers: URA3
Growth in bacteria
  Bacterial resistance: Ampicillin, 100 μg/mL
  Growth temperature: 37°C
  Growth strain: Top10
  Copy number: Unknown
Gene/Insert
  Gene/Insert name: FUN30 (alt name: YAL019W)
  Species: S. cerevisiae (budding yeast)
  Mutation: ATP-binding site mutated replaced lysin 603 by arginine (AAA to AGA)
  Entrez Gene: FUN30 (a.k.a. YAL019W)
  Promoter: PGAL1
  Tag / fusion protein: V5 (C terminal on backbone)
  Cloning method: Restriction Enzyme; 5′ cloning site Sal1 (not destroyed); 3′ cloning site Xho1 (not destroyed)
  Sequencing primers: 5′ T7
Terms and licenses: Academic/Nonprofit Terms; Industry Terms: Not Available to Industry
How to cite: pFA3 was a gift from Patrick Varga-Weisz (Addgene plasmid # 46790 ; http://n2t.net/addgene:46790 ; RRID:Addgene_46790)
