[The description below was written by a language model from this plasmid's Addgene catalogue record.]
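Description:
pFA3 is a yeast expression plasmid for galactose-inducible production of an ATPase-inactive form of the budding yeast Snf2-family chromatin remodeller Fun30 (YAL019W). It is built on the Invitrogen pYES2.1 V5-His platform. The catalogue names the backbone as pYES2.1/V5-His/lacZ, while the modification notes say the original cloning was into pYES2.1/V5-His-TOPO. The record also lists SalI and XhoI as intact flanking cloning sites, so the exact cloning route is not described consistently. The total size is given as about 12.7 kb. The plasmid is propagated in E. coli under ampicillin selection and maintained in S. cerevisiae through the URA3 auxotrophic marker. Origins of replication are not listed, and the bacterial copy number is recorded as unknown.

The FUN30 open reading frame sits downstream of the GAL1 promoter, which is repressed in glucose and strongly induced by galactose, giving conditional control of expression. The protein is fused at its C terminus to the backbone-encoded V5 epitope. The notes describe the vector as also supplying a 6xHis tag, which would allow both immunodetection and metal-affinity purification. The defining feature is a single codon change, made by site-directed mutagenesis on the wild-type parent plasmid pFA1, that replaces lysine 603 in the ATP-binding site with arginine. This type of substitution is a standard way of abolishing ATPase activity in remodelling enzymes while keeping the protein otherwise intact.

The construct serves as a catalytically dead counterpart to wild-type Fun30 expression. It can be used to test whether a Fun30 function, such as its reported role in silencing at heterochromatic loci, depends on ATPase activity.
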