>Addgene plasmid #46790 | pFA3 | addgene partial sequence | sequence record 68293 | GAL1 5'-AATATACCTCTATACTTTAACGTC-3'
ATCGGACTACTAGCAGCTGTAATACGACTCACTATAGGGAATATTAAGCTCGCCCTTGTCGACGAAAACA
TGAGTGGTTCGCATTCAAATGATGAGGATGACGTAGTGCAAGTGCCCGAGACGTCCTCTCCCACCAAGGT
AGCATCGTCGTCTCCCTTAAAGCCTACTTCGCCAACAGTTCCGGATGCAAGTGTGGCGTCTTTGAGAAGC
AGGTTTACTTTCAAGCCTTCAGATCCCAGCGAAGGAGCTCATACTTCGAAGCCGCTCCCATCTGGGAGTC
CTGAGGTAGCACTGGTTAACCTTGCGAGAGAGTTCCCCGATTTCTCTCAAACTCTGGTGCAGGCTGTTTT
CAAATCTAACTCTTTTAACTTACAGTCTGCCAGGGAACGTCTTACAAGATTGAGGCAGCAAAGACAAAAT
TGGACATGGAACAAGAACGCATCTCCCAAGAAGTCAGAAACCCCGCCACCTGTCAAGAAGTCATTACCAC
TGGCAAACACAGGCCGTTTATCATCTATCCATGGCAATATCAACAACAAATCCTCCAAGATTACCGTGGC
CAAACAGAAAACGTCCATTTTTGACCGTTACTCAAACGTCATCAACCAGAAACAATACACTTTTGAGCTG
CCAACTAACTTGAATATAGACTCGGAGGCACTGAGCAAGTTGCCCGTGAACTACAACAAAAAGAGAAGGC
TGGTAAGGGCAGATCAGCATCCAATTGGCAAGTCTTATGAGTCATCCGCTACACAATTAGGTTCTGCAAG
AGAGAAACTACTGGCGAACCGCAAATACGGTCGTCATGCAAACGACAACGATGAAGAGGAGGAAGAGAGT
ATGATGACGGACGATGACGATGCAAGTGGCGACGACTACACAGAATCCACGCCGCAGATAAATCTGGATG
AACAAGTTTTA
