>Addgene plasmid #46790 | pFA3 | addgene partial sequence | sequence record 68294 | CYC1 5'-GCGTGAATGTAAGCGTGAC-3'
CGGCCTCTAGAAACTCAATGGTGATGGTGATGATGACCGGTACGCGTAGAATCGAGACCGAGGAGAGGGT
TAGGGATAGGCTTACCTTCGAATGGGTGACCTCGAAGCTCGCCCTTCTCGAGTTCTTTGGTTCCCTTCGG
TTTCGAGTTTTCATCATAAATTATATCCTCCAACATATCACTAACTTTACTTTCCAACACATCTTGAGAT
TTTTTATCTTCACTGATATACGAATCTAAAGCTAGTTTATTTTTGGCCAGTTGATGAATCTTTTCCTCTA
TGGAATCCTTAGTAATTAAAGTGGTTATATTAACTTCCTTTGTTTGTCCCACACGATGTGCCCTATCAGC
AGCTTGTCTGTCATCATGTGGGTTAAAACTTTGATCGAATATAATAACATTATTTGCGCACACCAAATTA
ATACCGAATCCACCTGCCTTTGTTGATAAGATGAAAATGGGAATATCCTTATCTTCATAAAACTTATCTA
TTAGTAGTTGTCTATCATTCACTTGCGTGGAACCATCTAATCTTAAAAATTTATAATCTAAGGTGGACAA
AACCATCTCTAGAATATCCAGGACTTGAGTGAATAAGGAAAATATCAGCACCTTTTCCTGTTTGTCAACA
ATGATTGTTTTCAGCAATTTTTTCAAAGCGTCTATCTTCCCAGATTGCATCCACTCGTCATTATGAAGTT
GGTATTTGGATAACGTGTTCGGGAAATTGCAGCATAGTTTGTGCAACTCAAAATCCGTCATATAGCTCAT
ATCTTCCTTAATATACTCTTTGTTACCGTTTTCAGCATAAGCAGGTTCATCCAATATGGCATCACTCATT
TTAGTGATGATTTTATCATTATAGATATTTCTGAACAAAAGTGGATGCAGAGAGGCCTTTCGCAATGCCA
TTATTAAATTTTTGGAACT
