>Addgene plasmid #46790 | pFA3 | addgene partial sequence | sequence record 68295 | URA3-R2 5'-TTGGCGGATAATGCCTTTAG-3'
AAATCAGTCAAGATATCCACATGTGTTTTTAGTAAACAAATTTTGGGACCTAATGCTTCAACTAACTCCA
GTAATTCCTTGGTGGTACGAACATCCAATGAAGCACACAAGTTTGTTTGCTTTTCGTGCATGATATTAAA
TAGCTTGGCAGCAACAGGACTAGGATGAGTAGCAGCACGTTCCTTATATGTAGCTTTCGACATGATTTAT
CTTCGTTTCCTGCAGGTTTTTGTTCTGTGCAGTTGGGTTAAGAATACTGGGCAATTTCATGTTTCTTCAA
CACTACATATGCGTATATATACCAATCTAAGTCTGTGCTCCTTCCTTCGTTCTTCCTTCTGTTCGGAGAT
TACCGAATCAAAAAAATTTCAAGGAAACCGAAATCAAAAAAAAGAATAAAAAAAAAATGATGAATTGAAA
AGCTAGCTTATCGATGATAAGCTGTCAAACATGAGAATTAATTCCACGGACTATAGACTATACCTAGTAT
ACTCCGTCTACTGTACGATACACTTCCGCTCAGGTCCTTGTCCTTTAACGAGGCCTTACCACTCTTTTGT
TACTCTATTGATCCAGCTCAGCAAAGGCAGTGTGATCTAAGATTCTATCTTCGCGATGTAGTAAAACTAG
CTAGACCGAGAAAGAGACTAGAAATGCAAAAGGCACTTCTACAATGGCTGCCATCATTATTATCCGATGT
GACGCTGCAGCTTCTCAATGATATTCGAATACGCTTTGAGGAGATACAGCCTAATATCCGACAAACTGTT
TTACAGATTTACGATCGTACTTGTTACCCATCATTGAATTTTGAACATCCGAACCTGGGAGTTTTCCCTG
AAACAGATAGTATATTTGAACCTGTATAATAATATATAGTCTAGCGCTTTACGGAAGACAATGTATGTAT
TTCGGTTCCTGGAGAAACTATTGCATCTATTGCATAGGTAATCTTGCACGTCGCATCCCCGGTTCATTTT
CTGCG
