>Addgene plasmid #46790 | pFA3 | addgene partial sequence | sequence record 68297 | yFun30p-F1 5'-acacacgtgatctccaccac-3'
ACCTATTGTCAAGTTCTTCAAGGGCAAACCCAGACTGTTAAGCCCGGAAATTTCACTAAAAGACTACCAA
CAAACGGGTATAAACTGGTTGAATCTGCTATACCAAAACAAGATGTCATGTATCCTTGCAGACGACATGG
GTCTAGGTAGAACATGTCAAGTCATTTCATTTTTCGCATATTTGAAACAAATAAACGAACCGGGTCCTCA
CTTGGTTGTTGTGCCATCATCGACGCTAGAAAATTGGTTAAGGGAGTTCCAGAAATTCGCACCTGCTTTG
AAGATTGAACCCTACTATGGCTCTTTACAAGAAAGGGAAGAATTGCGTGATATCCTGGAAAGGAACGCTG
GGAAATATGATGTTATCGTGACCACGTATAACTTGGCTGCAGGTAATAAATACGACGTTTCGTTTTTGAA
AAATAGAAACTTCAATGTTGTGGTTTATGATGAAGGTCATATGTTGAAAAATTCCACTTCAGAGAGATTT
GCCAAACTGATGAAAATTCGTGCCAATTTCCGCCTTTTATTAACTGGTACGCCATTACAAAATAACTTGA
AGGAACTAATGTCGCTGTTGGAATTTATCATGCCAAATCTTTTCATTTCCAAAAAGGAATCATTTGACGC
AATCTTCAAACAACGTGCCAAGACCACAGACGATAACAAAAATCACAACCCGCTATTAGCGCAAGAAGCC
ATTACAAGAGCTAAAACGATGATGAAGCCATTTATTTTGAGAAGACGTAAGGATCAAGTGTTGAAACATT
TGCCACCAAAGCACACGCATATTCAGTATTGTGAATTGAACGCAATACAAAAAAAAATATATGATAAGGA
AATACAAATCGTGTTAGAACATAAGAGAATGATTAAAGATGGCGAATTGCCAAAAGATGCAAAAGAAAAG
TCTAAATTACAATCTTCAAGTTCCAAAAATTTAATAATGGCATTGCGAAAGGCCTCTCTGCATCCACTTT
TGTTC
